Addgene plasmid #154172: pEF1α-squirrel-monkey-full-length-CHMP3-HA
Purpose: expresses squirrel monkey CHMP3 in mammalian cells
Depositing lab: Wesley Sundquist. Depositing organization: University of Utah. Publication: RetroCHMP3 blocks budding of enveloped viruses without blocking cytokinesis. Rheinemann L, Downhour DM, Bredbenner K, Mercenne G, Davenport KA, Schmitt PT, Necessary CR, McCullough J, Schmitt AP, Simon SM, Sundquist WI, Elde NC. Cell. 2021 Sep 27. pii: S0092-8674(21)01055-2. doi: 10.1016/j.cell.2021.09.008. PubMed 34597582.
Backbone
  Vector backbone: pEF-GFP
  Backbone manufacturer: #11154
  Backbone size w/o insert (bp): 4311
  Total vector size (bp): 5007
  Modifications to backbone: deleted GFP
  Vector type: Mammalian Expression
Growth in bacteria
  Bacterial resistance: Ampicillin, 100 μg/mL
  Growth temperature: 37°C
  Growth strain: DH5alpha
  Copy number: Unknown
Gene/Insert
  Gene/Insert name: CHMP3
  Species: S. sciureus (squirrel monkey)
  Insert size (bp): 696
  Promoter: EF1-alpha
  Tag / fusion protein: HA (C terminal on insert)
  Cloning method: Restriction Enzyme; 5′ cloning site KpnI (not destroyed); 3′ cloning site NotI (not destroyed)
  Sequencing primers: 5′ ggaatttgccctttttgagtttgg
Resource information
  A portion of this plasmid was derived from a plasmid made by: Diane Downhour, Nels Elde laboratory, University of Utah
Terms and licenses: Academic/Nonprofit Terms; Industry Terms: Not Available to Industry
How to cite: pEF1α-squirrel-monkey-full-length-CHMP3-HA was a gift from Wesley Sundquist (Addgene plasmid # 154172 ; http://n2t.net/addgene:154172 ; RRID:Addgene_154172)
