[The description below was written by a language model from this plasmid's Addgene catalogue record and pLannotate feature annotations shown in this document.]
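Description:
pEF1α-squirrel-monkey-full-length-CHMP3-HA is a mammalian expression plasmid of about 5 kb, built on the pEF-GFP backbone from which the GFP coding sequence was removed. It is propagated in E. coli through a high-copy ColE1/pUC-type origin and selected with ampicillin via the β-lactamase gene and its native promoter. The backbone also carries residual lac promoter/operator and lacI fragments, which are cloning-vector remnants, plus an SV40 origin of replication that can support episomal amplification in cells expressing SV40 large T antigen. No mammalian selection marker is annotated, so the plasmid appears suited to transient transfection.

The payload is the full-length CHMP3 open reading frame from squirrel monkey, inserted between KpnI and NotI sites downstream of the strong constitutive human EF-1α promoter. The annotation software labels the coding sequence by homology to human CHMP3, a core ESCRT-III subunit involved in multivesicular body formation and membrane scission. The ORF is fused at its C terminus to an HA epitope. The feature table matches this as a short fragment of a 3xHA element, consistent with a single HA tag for detection by immunoblotting or immunofluorescence. Transcripts are terminated by a rabbit β-globin polyadenylation signal, preceded by a short stretch of β-globin-derived sequence that belongs to the 3′ region of the cassette rather than the fusion protein.

According to the record, the construct expresses squirrel monkey CHMP3 in mammalian cells. The associated study concerns retroCHMP3, described in its title as blocking budding of enveloped viruses without blocking cytokinesis, so this full-length parental protein plausibly serves as a comparison, although the record does not state that role.
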