Features (pLannotate 1.2.2; 18 found; start..end, strand, type, name):
      4..22      +  enhancer       CMV enhancer (fragment): human cytomegalovirus immediate early enhancer
     36..1217    +  promoter       EF-1α promoter: strong constitutive promoter for human elongation factor EF-1α
   1219..1240    +  misc_feature   MCS (fragment): multiple cloning site
   1250..1915    +  CDS            CHMP3: CHMP3_HUMAN - Also known as CGI149, NEDF, VPS24. Experimental evidence at protein level: Swiss-Prot protein existence level 1. Probable core component of the endosomal sorting required for transport complex III (ESCRT-III) which is involved in multivesicular bodies (MVBs) formation and sorting of endosomal cargo proteins into MVBs. MVBs contain intraluminal vesicles (ILVs) that are generated by invagination and scission from the limiting membrane of the endosome and mostly are delivered to lysosomes enabling degradation of membrane proteins, such as stimulated growth factor receptors, lysosoma
   1916..1944    +  CDS            3xHA (fragment): three tandem HA epitope tags
   1954..2025    +  CDS            HBB (fragment): HBB_PONPY - Experimental evidence at transcript level: Swiss-Prot protein existence level 2. Involved in oxygen transport from the lung to the various peripheral tissues. From Pongo pygmaeus (Bornean orangutan).
   2096..2151    +  polyA_signal   β-globin poly(A) signal: rabbit β-globin polyadenylation signal (Gil and Proudfoot, 1987)
   2536..2552    -  protein_bind   lac operator: The lac repressor binds to the lac operator to inhibit transcription in E. coli. This inhibition can be relieved by adding lactose or isopropyl-β-D-thiogalactopyranoside (IPTG). lac repressor encoded by lacI
   2560..2590    -  promoter       lac promoter: promoter for the E. coli lac operon
   2605..2626    -  protein_bind   CAP binding site: CAP binding activates transcription in the presence of cAMP. E. coli catabolite activator protein
   2639..2678    -  CDS            lacI (fragment): lac repressor; lacI; The lac repressor binds to the lac operator to inhibit transcription in E. coli. This inhibition can be relieved by adding lactose or isopropyl-β-D-thiogalactopyranoside (IPTG).
   2685..2707    +  promoter       SV40 promoter (fragment): SV40 enhancer and early promoter
   2731..2866    +  rep_origin     SV40 ori: SV40 origin of replication
   2886..3020    +  polyA_signal   SV40 poly(A) signal: SV40 polyadenylation signal
   3022..3076    -  CDS            lacI (fragment): lac repressor; lacI; The lac repressor binds to the lac operator to inhibit transcription in E. coli. This inhibition can be relieved by adding lactose or isopropyl-β-D-thiogalactopyranoside (IPTG).
   3259..3847    -  rep_origin     ori: high-copy-number ColE1/pMB1/pBR322/pUC origin of replication
   4018..4878    -  CDS            AmpR: β-lactamase; bla; confers resistance to ampicillin, carbenicillin, and related antibiotics
   4879..4983    -  promoter       AmpR promoter: bla
>Addgene plasmid #154172 | pEF1α-squirrel-monkey-full-length-CHMP3-HA | addgene full sequence | sequence record 308880 | Addgene NGS Result
GTCGACATTGATTATTGACTAGATCATCGCGTGAGGCTCCGGTGCCCGTCAGTGGGCAGAGCGCACATCG
CCCACAGTCCCCGAGAAGTTGGGGGGAGGGGTCGGCAATTGAACCGGTGCCTAGAGAAGGTGGCGCGGGG
TAAACTGGGAAAGTGATGTCGTGTACTGGCTCCGCCTTTTTCCCGAGGGTGGGGGAGAACCGTATATAAG
TGCAGTAGTCGCCGTGAACGTTCTTTTTCGCAACGGGTTTGCCGCCAGAACACAGGTAAGTGCCGTGTGT
GGTTCCCGCGGGCCTGGCCTCTTTACGGGTTATGGCCCTTGCGTGCCTTGAATTACTTCCACGCCCCTGG
CTGCAGTACGTGATTCTTGATCCCGAGCTTCGGGTTGGAAGTGGGTGGGAGAGTTCGAGGCCTTGCGCTT
AAGGAGCCCCTTCGCCTCGTGCTTGAGTTGAGGCCTGGCCTGGGCGCTGGGGCCGCCGCGTGCGAATCTG
GTGGCACCTTCGCGCCTGTCTCGCTGCTTTCGATAAGTCTCTAGCCATTTAAAATTTTTGATGACCTGCT
GCGACGCTTTTTTTCTGGCAAGATAGTCTTGTAAATGCGGGCCAAGATCTGCACACTGGTATTTCGGTTT
TTGGGGCCGCGGGCGGCGACGGGGCCCGTGCGTCCCAGCGCACATGTTCGGCGAGGCGGGGCCTGCGAGC
GCGGCCACCGAGAATCGGACGGGGGTAGTCTCAAGCTGGCCGGCCTGCTCTGGTGCCTGGCCTCGCGCCG
CCGTGTATCGCCCCGCCCTGGGCGGCAAGGCTGGCCCGGTCGGCACCAGTTGCGTGAGCGGAAAGATGGC
CGCTTCCCGGCCCTGCTGCAGGGAGCTCAAAATGGAGGACGCGGCGCTCGGGAGAGCGGGCGGGTGAGTC
ACCCACACAAAGGAAAAGGGCCTTTCCGTCCTCAGCCGTCGCTTCATGTGACTCCACGGAGTACCGGGCG
CCGTCCAGGCACCTCGATTAGTTCTCGAGCTTTTGGAGTACGTCGTCTTTAGGTTGGGGGGAGGGGTTTT
ATGCGATGGAGTTTCCCCACACTGAGTGGGTGGAGACTGAAGTTAGGCCAGCTTGGCACTTGATGTAATT
CTCCTTGGAATTTGCCCTTTTTGAGTTTGGATCTTGGTTCATTCTCAAGCCTCAGACAGTGGTTCAAAGT
TTTTTTCTTCCATTTCAGGTGTCGTGAGGAATTCTGCAGTCGACGGTACCCAATTTGCCATGGGGCTGTT
TGGAAAAACCCAGGAGAAGCCACCCAAAGAACTGGTCAATGAATGGTCATTGAAGATAAGAAAGGAAATG
AGAGTTGTTGACAGGCAAATAAGGGATATCCAAAGAGAAGAAGAAAAAGTGAAACGATCTGTGAAAGATG
CAGCCAAGAAGGGCCAGAAGGATGTCTGTGTAGTTCTGGCCAAGGAGATGATCAGGTCAAGGAAGGCCGT
GAGCAAGCTATATGCATCCAAAGCGCACATGAATTCGGTGCTCATGGGGATGAAGAACCAGCTCGCGGTC
TTGCGAGTGGCTGGTTCCCTGCAGAAGAGCACAGAAGTGATGAAGGCCATGCAAAGTCTTGTGAAGATTC
CAGAAATTCAGGCCACCATGAGGGAGCTATCCAAAGAAATGATGAAGGCTGGGATCATAGAGGAGATGTT
AGAGGACACTTTTGAAAGCATGGACGATCAGGAAGAAATGGAGGAAGAAGCAGAAATGGAAATTGACAAA
ATTCTATTTGAAATTACAGCAGGGGCCTTGGGCAAAGCACCCAGTAAAGTGACTGATGCCCTTCCAGAGC
CAGAACCTTCGGGAGCGATGGCTGCCTCAGAGGATGAGGAGGAGGAGGAAGAAGCTCTGGAGGCCATGCA
GTCCCGGCTGGCCACACTCCGAAGCTACCCATACGATGTTCCAGATTACGCTTAAGCGGCCGCACTCCTC
AGGTGCAGGCTGCCTATCAGAAGGTGGTGGCTGGTGTGGCCAATGCCCTGGCTCACAAATACCACTGAGA
TCTTTTTCCCTCTGCCAAAAATTATGGGGACATCATGAAGCCCCTTGAGCATCTGACTTCTGGCTAATAA
AGGAAATTTATTTTCATTGCAATAGTGTGTTGGAATTTTTTGTGTCTCTCACTCGGAAGGACATATGGGA
GGGCAAATCATTTAAAACATCAGAATGAGTATTTGGTTTAGAGTTTGGCAACATATGCCCATATGCTGGC
TGCCATGAACAAAGGTTGGCTATAAAGAGGTCATCAGTATATGAAACAGCCCCCTGCTGTCCATTCCTTA
TTCCATAGAAAAGCCTTGACTTGAGGTTAGATTTTTTTTATATTTTGTTTTGTGTTATTTTTTTCTTTAA
CATCCCTAAAATTTTCCTTACATGTTTTACTAGCCAGATTTTTCCTCCTCTCCTGACTACTCCCAGTCAT
AGCTGTCCCTCTTCTCTTATGGAGATCCCTCGACCTGCAGCCCAAGCTTGGCGTAATCATGGTCATAGCT
GTTTCCTGTGTGAAATTGTTATCCGCTCACAATTCCACACAACATACGAGCCGGAAGCATAAAGTGTAAA
GCCTGGGGTGCCTAATGAGTGAGCTAACTCACATTAATTGCGTTGCGCTCACTGCCCGCTTTCCAGTCGG
GAAACCTGTCGTGCCAGCGGATCCGCATCTCAATTAGTCAGCAACCATAGTCCCGCCCCTAACTCCGCCC
ATCCCGCCCCTAACTCCGCCCAGTTCCGCCCATTCTCCGCCCCATGGCTGACTAATTTTTTTTATTTATG
CAGAGGCCGAGGCCGCCTCGGCCTCTGAGCTATTCCAGAAGTAGTGAGGAGGCTTTTTTGGAGGCCTAGG
CTTTTGCAAAAAGCTAACTTGTTTATTGCAGCTTATAATGGTTACAAATAAAGCAATAGCATCACAAATT
TCACAAATAAAGCATTTTTTTCACTGCATTCTAGTTGTGGTTTGTCCAAACTCATCAATGTATCTTATCA
TGTCTGGATCCGCTGCATTAATGAATCGGCCAACGCGCGGGGAGAGGCGGTTTGCGTATTGGGCGCTCTT
CCGCTTCCTCGCTCACTGACTCGCTGCGCTCGGTCGTTCGGCTGCGGCGAGCGGTATCAGCTCACTCAAA
GGCGGTAATACGGTTATCCACAGAATCAGGGGATAACGCAGGAAAGAACATGTGAGCAAAAGGCCAGCAA
AAGGCCAGGAACCGTAAAAAGGCCGCGTTGCTGGCGTTTTTCCATAGGCTCCGCCCCCCTGACGAGCATC
ACAAAAATCGACGCTCAAGTCAGAGGTGGCGAAACCCGACAGGACTATAAAGATACCAGGCGTTTCCCCC
TGGAAGCTCCCTCGTGCGCTCTCCTGTTCCGACCCTGCCGCTTACCGGATACCTGTCCGCCTTTCTCCCT
TCGGGAAGCGTGGCGCTTTCTCATAGCTCACGCTGTAGGTATCTCAGTTCGGTGTAGGTCGTTCGCTCCA
AGCTGGGCTGTGTGCACGAACCCCCCGTTCAGCCCGACCGCTGCGCCTTATCCGGTAACTATCGTCTTGA
GTCCAACCCGGTAAGACACGACTTATCGCCACTGGCAGCAGCCACTGGTAACAGGATTAGCAGAGCGAGG
TATGTAGGCGGTGCTACAGAGTTCTTGAAGTGGTGGCCTAACTACGGCTACACTAGAAGAACAGTATTTG
GTATCTGCGCTCTGCTGAAGCCAGTTACCTTCGGAAAAAGAGTTGGTAGCTCTTGATCCGGCAAACAAAC
CACCGCTGGTAGCGGTGGTTTTTTTGTTTGCAAGCAGCAGATTACGCGCAGAAAAAAAGGATCTCAAGAA
GATCCTTTGATCTTTTCTACGGGGTCTGACGCTCAGTGGAACGAAAACTCACGTTAAGGGATTTTGGTCA
TGAGATTATCAAAAAGGATCTTCACCTAGATCCTTTTAAATTAAAAATGAAGTTTTAAATCAATCTAAAG
TATATATGAGTAAACTTGGTCTGACAGTTACCAATGCTTAATCAGTGAGGCACCTATCTCAGCGATCTGT
CTATTTCGTTCATCCATAGTTGCCTGACTCCCCGTCGTGTAGATAACTACGATACGGGAGGGCTTACCAT
CTGGCCCCAGTGCTGCAATGATACCGCGAGACCCACGCTCACCGGCTCCAGATTTATCAGCAATAAACCA
GCCAGCCGGAAGGGCCGAGCGCAGAAGTGGTCCTGCAACTTTATCCGCCTCCATCCAGTCTATTAATTGT
TGCCGGGAAGCTAGAGTAAGTAGTTCGCCAGTTAATAGTTTGCGCAACGTTGTTGCCATTGCTACAGGCA
TCGTGGTGTCACGCTCGTCGTTTGGTATGGCTTCATTCAGCTCCGGTTCCCAACGATCAAGGCGAGTTAC
ATGATCCCCCATGTTGTGCAAAAAAGCGGTTAGCTCCTTCGGTCCTCCGATCGTTGTCAGAAGTAAGTTG
GCCGCAGTGTTATCACTCATGGTTATGGCAGCACTGCATAATTCTCTTACTGTCATGCCATCCGTAAGAT
GCTTTTCTGTGACTGGTGAGTACTCAACCAAGTCATTCTGAGAATAGTGTATGCGGCGACCGAGTTGCTC
TTGCCCGGCGTCAATACGGGATAATACCGCGCCACATAGCAGAACTTTAAAAGTGCTCATCATTGGAAAA
CGTTCTTCGGGGCGAAAACTCTCAAGGATCTTACCGCTGTTGAGATCCAGTTCGATGTAACCCACTCGTG
CACCCAACTGATCTTCAGCATCTTTTACTTTCACCAGCGTTTCTGGGTGAGCAAAAACAGGAAGGCAAAA
TGCCGCAAAAAAGGGAATAAGGGCGACACGGAAATGTTGAATACTCATACTCTTCCTTTTTCAATATTAT
TGAAGCATTTATCAGGGTTATTGTCTCATGAGCGGATACATATTTGAATGTATTTAGAAAAATAAACAAA
TAGGGGTTCCGCGCACATTTCCCCGAAAAGTGCCACCTGG
